>Addgene plasmid #147286 | pLNHA-C1-HsTOB1_Q | depositor full sequence | sequence record 289733 | Full Sequence
TAGTTATTAATAGTAATCAATTACGGGGTCATTAGTTCATAGCCCATATATGGAGTTCCGCGTTACATAA
CTTACGGTAAATGGCCCGCCTGGCTGACCGCCCAACGACCCCCGCCCATTGACGTCAATAATGACGTATG
TTCCCATAGTAACGCCAATAGGGACTTTCCATTGACGTCAATGGGTGGAGTATTTACGGTAAACTGCCCA
CTTGGCAGTACATCAAGTGTATCATATGCCAAGTACGCCCCCTATTGACGTCAATGACGGTAAATGGCCC
GCCTGGCATTATGCCCAGTACATGACCTTATGGGACTTTCCTACTTGGCAGTACATCTACGTATTAGTCA
TCGCTATTACCATGGTGATGCGGTTTTGGCAGTACATCAATGGGCGTGGATAGCGGTTTGACTCACGGGG
ATTTCCAAGTCTCCACCCCATTGACGTCAATGGGAGTTTGTTTTGGCACCAAAATCAACGGGACTTTCCA
AAATGTCGTAACAACTCCGCCCCATTGACGCAAATGGGCGGTAGGCGTGTACGGTGGGAGGTCTATATAA
GCAGAGCTCTCTGGCTAACTAGAGAACCCACTGCTTACTGGCTTATCGAAATTAATACGACTCACTATAG
GGAGACCCAAGCTCTAGCGCTACCGGTCGCCACCATGGACGCACAAACACGACGACGTGAGCGTCGCGCT
GAGAAACAAGCTCAATGGAAAGCTGCAAACGGTGGATCTCCTCCACATATGGCTTACCCATACGATGTTC
CAGATTACGCTCCTCCATCTCGAGCTATGCAGCTTGAAATCCAAGTAGCACTAAATTTTATTATTTCGTA
TTTGTACAATAAGCTTCCCAGGAGACGTGTCAACATTTTTGGCGAAGAACTTGAAAGACTTCTTAAGAAG
AAATATGAAGGGCACTGGTATCCTGAAAAGCCATACAAAGGATCGGGGTTTAGATGTATACACATAGGGG
AGAAAGTGGACCCAGTGATTGAACAAGCATCCAAAGAGAGTGGTTTGGACATTGATGATGTTCGTGGCAA
TCTGCCACAGGATCTTAGTGTTTGGATCGACCCATTTGAGGTTTCTTACCAAATTGGTGAAAAGGGACCA
GTGAAGGTGCTTTACGTGGATGATAATAATGAAAATGGATGTGAGTTGGATAAGGAGATCAAAAACAGCT
TTAACCCAGAGGCCCAGGTTTTTATGCCCATAAGTGACCCAGCCTCATCAGTGTCCAGCTCTCCATCGCC
TCCTTTTGGTCACTCTGCTGCTGTAAGCCCTACCTTCATGCCCCGGTCCACTCAGCCTTTAACCTTTACC
ACTGCCACTTTTGCTGCCACCAAGTTCGGCTCTACCAAAATGAAGAATAGTGGCCGTAGCAACAAGGTTG
CACGTACTTCTCCCATCAACCTCGGCTTGAATGTGAATGACCTCTTGAAGCAGAAAGCCATCTCTTCCTC
AATGCACCCTCTGTATGGGCTTGGCTTGGGTAGCCAGCAGCAGCCACAGCAACAGCAGCAGCCAGCCCAG
CCGCCACCGCCACCACCACCACCACAGCAGCAACAACAGCAGAAAACCTCTGCTCTTTCTCCTAATGCCA
AGGAATTTATTTTTCCTAATATGCAGGGTCAAGGTAGTAGTACCAATGGAATGTTCCCAGGTGACAGCCC
CCTTAACCTCAGTCCTCTCCAGTACAGTAATGCCTTTGATGTGTTTGCAGCCTATGGAGGCCTCAATGAG
AAGTCTTTTGTAGATGGCTTGAATTTTAGCTTAAATAACATGCAGTATTCTAACCAGCAATTCCAGCCTG
TTATGGCTAACTAAGGATCCACCGGATCTAGATAACTGATCATAATCAGCCATACCACATTTGTAGAGGT
TTTACTTGCTTTAAAAAACCTCCCACACCTCCCCCTGAACCTGAAACATAAAATGAATGCAATTGTTGTT
GTTAACTTGTTTATTGCAGCTTATAATGGTTACAAATAAAGCAATAGCATCACAAATTTCACAAATAAAG
CATTTTTTTCACTGCATTCTAGTTGTGGTTTGTCCAAACTCATCAATGTATCTTAACGCGTAAATTGTAA
GCGTTAATATTTTGTTAAAATTCGCGTTAAATTTTTGTTAAATCAGCTCATTTTTTAACCAATAGGCCGA
AATCGGCAAAATCCCTTATAAATCAAAAGAATAGACCGAGATAGGGT
[37 nt withheld, positions 2218-2254]
AAAGAACGTGGACTCCAACGTCAAAGG
[49 nt withheld, positions 2282-2330]
T
[91 nt withheld, positions 2332-2422]
G
[124 nt withheld, positions 2424-2547]
CAGGTGGCACTTTTCGGGGAAATGTGCGCGGAACCCCTATTTGTTTATTTTTCTAAATACATTCAAATAT
GTATCCGCTCATGAGACAATAACCCTGATAAATGCTTCAATAATATTGAAAAAGGAAGAGTCCTGAGGCG
GAAAGAACCAGCTGTGGAATGTGTGTCAGTTAGGGTGTGGAAAGTCCCCAGGCTCCCCAGCAGGCAGAAG
TATGCAAAGCATGCATCTCAATTAGTCAGCAACCAGGTGTGGAAAGTCCCCAGGCTCCCCAGCAGGCAGA
AGTATGCAAAGCATGCATCTCAATTAGTCAGCAACCATAGTCCCGCCCCTAACTCCGCCCATCCCGCCCC
TAACTCCGCCCAGTTCCGCCCATTCTCCGCCCCATGGCTGACTAATTTTTTTTATTTATGCAGAGGCCGA
GGCCGCCTCGGCCTCTGAGCTATTCCAGAAGTAGTGAGGAGGCTTTTTTGGAGGCCTAGGCTTTTGCAAA
GATCGATCAAGAGACAGGATGAGGATCGTTTCGCATGATTGAACAAGATGGATTGCACGCAGGTTCTCCG
GCCGCTTGGGTGGAGAGGCTATTCGGCTATGACTGGGCACAACAGACAATCGGCTGCTCTGATGCCGCCG
TGTTCCGGCTGTCAGCGCAGGGGCGCCCGGTTCTTTTTGTCAAGACCGACCTGTCCGGTGCCCTGAATGA
ACTGCAAGACGAGGCAGCGCGGCTATCGTGGCTGGCCACGACGGGCGTTCCTTGCGCAGCTGTGCTCGAC
GTTGTCACTGAAGCGGGAAGGGACTGGCTGCTATTGGGCGAAGTGCCGGGGCAGGATCTCCTGTCATCTC
ACCTTGCTCCTGCCGAGAAAGTATCCATCATGGCTGATGCAATGCGGCGGCTGCATACGCTTGATCCGGC
TACCTGCCCATTCGACCACCAAGCGAAACATCGCATCGAGCGAGCACGTACTCGGATGGAAGCCGGTCTT
GTCGATCAGGATGATCTGGACGAAGAGCATCAGGGGCTCGCGCCAGCCGAACTGTTCGCCAGGCTCAAGG
CGAGCATGCCCGACGGCGAGGATCTCGTCGTGACCCATGGCGATGCCTGCTTGCCGAATATCATGGTGGA
AAATGGCCGCTTTTCTGGATTCATCGACTGTGGCCGGCTGGGTGTGGCGGACCGCTATCAGGACATAGCG
TTGGCTACCCGTGATATTGCTGAAGAGCTTGGCGGCGAATGGGCTGACCGCTTCCTCGTGCTTTACGGTA
TCGCCGCTCCCGATTCGCAGCGCATCGCCTTCTATCGCCTTCTTGACGAGTTCTTCTGAGCGGGACTCTG
GGGTTCGAAATGACCGACCAAGCGACGCCCAACCTGCCATCACGAGATTTCGATTCCACCGCCGCCTTCT
ATGAAAGGTTGGGCTTCGGAATCGTTTTCCGGGACGCCGGCTGGATGATCCTCCAGCGCGGGGATCTCAT
GCTGGAGTTCTTCGCCCACCCTAGGGGGAGGCTAACTGAAACACGGAAGGAGACAATACCGGAAGGAACC
CGCGCTATGACGGCAATAAAAAGACAGAATAAAACGCACGGTGTTGGGTCGTTTGTTCATAAACGCGGGG
TTCGGTCCCAGGGCTGGCACTCTGTCGATACCCCACCGAGACCCCATTGGGGCCAATACGCCCGCGTTTC
TTCCTTTTCCCCACCCCACCCCCCAAGTTCGGGTGAAGGCCCAGGGCTCGCAGCCAACGTCGGGGCGGCA
GGCCCTGCCATAGCCTCAGGTTACTCATATATACTTTAGATTGATTTAAAACTTCATTTTTAATTTAAAA
GGATCTAGGTGAAGATCCTTTTTGATAATCTCATGACCAAAATCCCTTAACGTGAGTTTTCGTTCCACTG
AGCGTCAGACCCCGTAGAAAAGATCAAAGGATCTTCTTGAGATCCTTTTTTTCTGCGCGTAATCTGCTGC
TTGCAAACAAAAAAACCACCGCTACCAGCGGTGGTTTGTTTGCCGGATCAAGAGCTACCAACTCTTTTTC
CGAAGGTAACTGGCTTCAGCAGAGCGCAGATACCAAATACTGTCCTTCTAGTGTAGCCGTAGTTAGGCCA
CCACTTCAAGAACTCTGTAGCACCGCCTACATACCTCGCTCTGCTAATCCTGTTACCAGTGGCTGCTGCC
AGTGGCGATAAGTCGTGTCTTACCGGGTTGGACTCAAGACGATAGTTACCGGATAAGGCGCAGCGGTCGG
GCTGAACGGGGGGTTCGTGCACACAGCCCAGCTTGGAGCGAACGACCTACACCGAACTGAGATACCTACA
GCGTGAGCTATGAGAAAGCGCCACGCTTCCCGAAGGGAGAAAGGCGGACAGGTATCCGGTAAGCGGCAGG
GTCGGAACAGGAGAGCGCACGAGGGAGCTTCCAGGGGGAAACGCCTGGTATCTTTATAGTCCTGTCGGGT
TTCGCCACCTCTGACTTGAGCGTCGATTTTTGTGATGCTCGTCAGGGGGGCGGAGCCTATGGAAAAACGC
CAGCAACGCGGCCTTTTTACGGTTCCTGGCCTTTTGCTGGCCTTTTGCTCACATGTTCTTTCCTGCGTTA
TCCCCTGATTCTGTGGATAACCGTATTACCGCCATGCAT
Features (pLannotate 1.2.2; 17 found; start..end, strand, type, name):
     61..364     +  enhancer       CMV enhancer: human cytomegalovirus immediate early enhancer
    365..568     +  promoter       CMV promoter: human cytomegalovirus (CMV) immediate early promoter
    564..597     +  LTR            5' LTR (truncated) (fragment): truncated 5' long terminal repeat (LTR) from HIV-1
    613..631     +  promoter       T7 promoter: promoter for bacteriophage T7 RNA polymerase
    665..730     +  CDS            N (fragment): REGN_LAMBD - Experimental evidence at protein level: Swiss-Prot protein existence level 1. Plays a role as a transcriptional antitermination factor that allows the virus to initiate its lytic phase. Activates expression of the delayed viral early genes by modifying host RNA polymerase (RNAP) into a form that is resistant to termination signals. This antitermination function requires the host NusA protein which serves to stabilize the interaction between antitermination protein N and host RNA polymerase. From Escherichia phage lambda (Bacteriophage lambda).
    755..781     +  CDS            3xHA (fragment): three tandem HA epitope tags
    797..1831    +  CDS            TOB1: TOB1_HUMAN - Also known as TOB, TROB1. Experimental evidence at protein level: Swiss-Prot protein existence level 1. Anti-proliferative protein; the function is mediated by association with deadenylase subunits of the CCR4-NOT complex (PubMed:8632892, PubMed:23236473). Mediates CPEB3-accelerated mRNA deadenylation by binding to CPEB3 and recruiting CNOT7 which leads to target mRNA deadenylation and decay (PubMed:21336257). From Homo sapiens (Human).
   1857..1941    +  CDS            large T antigen (fragment): large T antigen from SV40 (simian virus 40)
   1964..2085    +  polyA_signal   SV40 poly(A) signal: SV40 polyadenylation signal
   2119..2547    -  rep_origin     f1 ori (sequence partly withheld): f1 bacteriophage origin of replication; arrow indicates direction of (+) strand synthesis
   2574..2678    +  promoter       AmpR promoter: bla
   2680..3037    +  promoter       SV40 promoter: SV40 enhancer and early promoter
   3072..3866    +  CDS            NeoR/KanR: aminoglycoside phosphotransferase from Tn5; aph(3')-II (or nptII); confers resistance to neomycin, kanamycin, and G418 (Geneticin®)
   3887..4039    +  CDS            ble (fragment): BLE_KLEPN - Experimental evidence at protein level: Swiss-Prot protein existence level 1. Binding protein with a strong affinity to the bleomycin family of antibiotics. Binds to CL990; an antimitotic-antibiotic compound. From Klebsiella pneumoniae.
   4098..4145    +  polyA_signal   HSV TK poly(A) signal: herpes simplex virus thymidine kinase polyadenylation signal (Cole and Stacy, 1985)
   4236..4252    -  polyA_signal   bGH poly(A) signal (fragment): bovine growth hormone polyadenylation signal
   4474..5062    +  rep_origin     ori: high-copy-number ColE1/pMB1/pBR322/pUC origin of replication
