[The description below was written by a language model from this plasmid's Addgene catalogue record and pLannotate feature annotations shown in this document.]
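Description:
pLNHA-C1-HsTOB1_Q is a 5,176 nt mammalian expression plasmid encoding human TOB1 as an N-terminal fusion to a lambda phage N protein fragment and an HA epitope. The catalogue lists the backbone as unknown, but the annotated features show a layout in which the CMV immediate-early enhancer and promoter drive the fusion open reading frame, which is terminated by an SV40 polyadenylation signal. A T7 promoter lies between the CMV promoter and the coding region. The plasmid is maintained in bacteria at high copy through a ColE1/pUC-type origin and also carries an f1 origin. A single NeoR/KanR (Tn5 aminoglycoside phosphotransferase) cassette sits behind tandem bacterial (bla) and SV40 early promoters and is followed by an HSV TK polyadenylation signal. It therefore gives kanamycin resistance in E. coli and can support G418 selection in mammalian cells. Several short annotations are fragments and probably residual or incidental matches rather than functional parts: the truncated HIV-1 LTR, SV40 large T antigen, ble and bGH poly(A).

The short lambda N segment corresponds to the peptide that binds boxB RNA hairpins, so the "LNHA" prefix in the name likely denotes a lambdaN-HA tag. Such tags are commonly used to tether a protein to a boxB-bearing reporter mRNA and test its effect on that transcript, with the HA epitope allowing detection or immunoprecipitation. This would fit TOB1, an anti-proliferative protein that associates with deadenylase subunits of the CCR4-NOT complex and promotes mRNA deadenylation and decay. The record itself, however, states only mammalian expression of HsTOB1 as the purpose. Relative to the NCBI reference, the insert carries one silent change and one non-silent substitution, S228P. The depositor's sequence may be theoretical or based on Sanger reads.
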