Addgene plasmid #147286: pLNHA-C1-HsTOB1_Q
Purpose: Mammalian Expression of HsTOB1
Depositing lab: Elisa Izaurralde. Depositing organization: Max Planck Institute for Developmental Biology.
Backbone
  Vector backbone: Unknown
  Vector type: Mammalian Expression
Growth in bacteria
  Bacterial resistance: Kanamycin, 50 μg/mL
  Growth temperature: 37°C
  Growth strain: DH5alpha
  Copy number: High Copy
Gene/Insert
  Gene/Insert name: HsTOB1
  Species: H. sapiens (human)
  Mutation: one silent and one non silent S228P mutation compared to the sequence given by NCBI: NM_005749.1
  Entrez Gene: TOB1 (a.k.a. APRO5, APRO6, PIG49, TOB, TROB, TROB1)
  Cloning method: Unknown
Terms and licenses: Academic/Nonprofit Terms; Industry Terms: Not Available to Industry
Depositor comments: Plasmids from this collection were made available to the research community and donated after the lab closed. Please note that the sequence provided by the depositing laboratory may be theoretical/predicted or based on Sanger sequencing results. There may be discrepancies between sequencing results obtained by Addgene and the depositor sequence. If an Addgene verified sequence is not available, please contact before placing your order to request that our lab fully sequence the plasmid.
How to cite: pLNHA-C1-HsTOB1_Q was a gift from Elisa Izaurralde (Addgene plasmid # 147286 ; http://n2t.net/addgene:147286 ; RRID:Addgene_147286)
